Addgene plasmid #234827: pDY1656 STITCHR Gluc AAVS1 payload
Purpose: Gluc exon 2 with 50bp AAVS1 homology arms
Depositing lab: Omar Abudayyeh & Jonathan Gootenberg. Depositing organization: Beth Israel Deaconess Medical Center. Publication: Reprogramming site-specific retrotransposon activity to new DNA sites. Fell CW, Villiger L, Lim J, Hiraizumi M, Tagliaferri D, Yarnall MTN, Lee A, Jiang K, Kayabolen A, Krajeski RN, Schmitt-Ulms C, Ramani H, Yousef SM, Roberts N, Vakulskas CA, Nishimasu H, Abudayyeh OO, Gootenberg JS. Nature. 2025 Apr 9. doi: 10.1038/s41586-025-08877-4. PubMed 40205048.
Backbone
  Vector backbone: n/a
Growth in bacteria
  Bacterial resistance: Ampicillin, 100 μg/mL
  Growth temperature: 37°C
  Growth strain: NEB Stable
  Copy number: Unknown
Gene/Insert
  Gene/Insert name: Gluc exon 2
Terms and licenses: Academic/Nonprofit Terms; Industry Terms: Not Available to Industry
How to cite: pDY1656 STITCHR Gluc AAVS1 payload was a gift from Omar Abudayyeh & Jonathan Gootenberg (Addgene plasmid # 234827 ; http://n2t.net/addgene:234827 ; RRID:Addgene_234827)
