[The description below was written by a language model from this plasmid's Addgene catalogue record and pLannotate feature annotations shown in this document.]
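Description:
pDY1656 STITCHR Gluc AAVS1 payload is a 5.2 kb ampicillin-selected mammalian expression plasmid that supplies the payload template for STITCHR, a system from work on reprogramming site-specific retrotransposons to insert at new genomic sites. The record gives no named backbone. The annotated bacterial elements are a high-copy ColE1/pUC-type origin, an f1 phage origin and the AmpR (β-lactamase) cassette with its own promoter. Leftover cloning-vector sequences are also present: lacI and lacZα fragments, the CAP site, and the lac promoter and operator.

The payload is transcribed from a CAG-type promoter, made up of the CMV enhancer, the chicken β-actin promoter and the chicken β-actin/rabbit β-globin chimeric intron, and the transcript ends at a bGH polyadenylation signal. Between these, the feature table shows a roughly 130 nt segment matching eukaryotic large-subunit rRNA. This is followed by a fragment of a β-globin/immunoglobulin chimeric intron running directly into a partial human codon-optimised Gaussia luciferase coding sequence, which corresponds to the catalogued "Gluc exon 2". A 50 bp sequence from the AAVS1 locus (intron 1 of human PPP1R12C) comes next. The catalogue describes 50 bp AAVS1 homology arms, but only this downstream arm was annotated. The record does not explain the rRNA-like segment; it may reflect the native target of an rRNA-specific retrotransposon, though that is an inference.

The arrangement suggests a split-reporter readout. The intron fragment would provide a splice acceptor ahead of the second luciferase exon, so secreted luciferase activity would require the payload to be joined to a matching first exon. The record does not spell out this assay design, the companion constructs or the retrotransposon protein used.
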