Features (pLannotate 1.2.2; 18 found; start..end, strand, type, name):
      5..593     +  rep_origin     ori: high-copy-number ColE1/pMB1/pBR322/pUC origin of replication
    776..868     +  CDS            lacI (fragment): lac repressor; lacI; The lac repressor binds to the lac operator to inhibit transcription in E. coli. This inhibition can be relieved by adding lactose or isopropyl-β-D-thiogalactopyranoside (IPTG).
    881..902     +  protein_bind   CAP binding site: CAP binding activates transcription in the presence of cAMP. E. coli catabolite activator protein
    917..947     +  promoter       lac promoter: promoter for the E. coli lac operon
    955..971     +  protein_bind   lac operator: The lac repressor binds to the lac operator to inhibit transcription in E. coli. This inhibition can be relieved by adding lactose or isopropyl-β-D-thiogalactopyranoside (IPTG). lac repressor encoded by lacI
   1015..1394    +  enhancer       CMV enhancer: human cytomegalovirus immediate early enhancer
   1396..1673    +  promoter       chicken β-actin promoter: No description available
   1674..2672    +  intron         chimeric intron: chimera between introns from chicken β-actin and rabbit β-globin
   2664..2793    +  ncRNA          LSU rRNA eukarya: Accession: RF02543 - Eukaryotic large subunit ribosomal RNA
   2821..2928    +  intron         chimeric intron (fragment): chimera between introns from human β-globin and immunoglobulin heavy chain genes
   2924..3087    +  CDS            hGLuc (fragment): secreted Gaussia luciferase human codon-optimized
   3094..3143    +  misc_feature   HA-R (fragment): right homology arm from the adeno-associated virus integration site (AAVS1) within intron 1 of the human PPP1R12C gene
   3174..3398    +  polyA_signal   bGH poly(A) signal: bovine growth hormone polyadenylation signal
   3402..3423    +  promoter       SV40 promoter (fragment): SV40 enhancer and early promoter
   3469..3619    +  CDS            lacZα (fragment): LacZα fragment of β-galactosidase; lacZ fragment
   3628..4056    +  rep_origin     f1 ori (sequence partly withheld): f1 bacteriophage origin of replication; arrow indicates direction of (+) strand synthesis
   4109..4213    +  promoter       AmpR promoter: bla
   4214..5074    +  CDS            AmpR: β-lactamase; bla; confers resistance to ampicillin, carbenicillin, and related antibiotics
>Addgene plasmid #234827 | pDY1656 STITCHR Gluc AAVS1 payload | addgene full sequence | sequence record 466612 | Addgene NGS Result
CTTCTTGAGATCCTTTTTTTCTGCGCGTAATCTGCTGCTTGCAAACAAAAAAACCACCGCTACCAGCGGT
GGTTTGTTTGCCGGATCAAGAGCTACCAACTCTTTTTCCGAAGGTAACTGGCTTCAGCAGAGCGCAGATA
CCAAATACTGTTCTTCTAGTGTAGCCGTAGTTAGGCCACCACTTCAAGAACTCTGTAGCACCGCCTACAT
ACCTCGCTCTGCTAATCCTGTTACCAGTGGCTGCTGCCAGTGGCGATAAGTCGTGTCTTACCGGGTTGGA
CTCAAGACGATAGTTACCGGATAAGGCGCAGCGGTCGGGCTGAACGGGGGGTTCGTGCACACAGCCCAGC
TTGGAGCGAACGACCTACACCGAACTGAGATACCTACAGCGTGAGCTATGAGAAAGCGCCACGCTTCCCG
AAGGGAGAAAGGCGGACAGGTATCCGGTAAGCGGCAGGGTCGGAACAGGAGAGCGCACGAGGGAGCTTCC
AGGGGGAAACGCCTGGTATCTTTATAGTCCTGTCGGGTTTCGCCACCTCTGACTTGAGCGTCGATTTTTG
TGATGCTCGTCAGGGGGGCGGAGCCTATGGAAAAACGCCAGCAACGCGGCCTTTTTACGGTTCCTGGCCT
TTTGCTGGCCTTTTGCTCACATGTTCTTTCCTGCGTTATCCCCTGATTCTGTGGATAACCGTATTACCGC
CTTTGAGTGAGCTGATACCGCTCGCCGCAGCCGAACGACCGAGCGCAGCGAGTCAGTGAGCGAGGAAGCG
GAAGAGCGCCCAATACGCAAACCGCCTCTCCCCGCGCGTTGGCCGATTCATTAATGCAGCTGGCACGACA
GGTTTCCCGACTGGAAAGCGGGCAGTGAGCGCAACGCAATTAATGTGAGTTAGCTCACTCATTAGGCACC
CCAGGCTTTACACTTTATGCTTCCGGCTCGTATGTTGTGTGGAATTGTGAGCGGATAACAATTTCACACA
GGAAACAGCTATGACCATGAGGCGCGCCGGATTCGACATTGATTATTGACTAGTTATTAATAGTAATCAA
TTACGGGGTCATTAGTTCATAGCCCATATATGGAGTTCCGCGTTACATAACTTACGGTAAATGGCCCGCC
TGGCTGACCGCCCAACGACCCCCGCCCATTGACGTCAATAATGACGTATGTTCCCATAGTAACGCCAATA
GGGACTTTCCATTGACGTCAATGGGTGGAGTATTTACGGTAAACTGCCCACTTGGCAGTACATCAAGTGT
ATCATATGCCAAGTACGCCCCCTATTGACGTCAATGACGGTAAATGGCCCGCCTGGCATTATGCCCAGTA
CATGACCTTATGGGACTTTCCTACTTGGCAGTACATCTACGTATTAGTCATCGCTATTACCATGGTCGAG
GTGAGCCCCACGTTCTGCTTCACTCTCCCCATCTCCCCCCCCTCCCCACCCCCAATTTTGTATTTATTTA
TTTTTTAATTATTTTGTGCAGCGATGGGGGCGGGGGGGGGGGGGGGGCGCGCGCCAGGCGGGGCGGGGCG
GGGCGAGGGGCGGGGCGGGGCGAGGCGGAGAGGTGCGGCGGCAGCCAATCAGAGCGGCGCGCTCCGAAAG
TTTCCTTTTATGGCGAGGCGGCGGCGGCGGCGGCCCTATAAAAAGCGAAGCGCGCGGCGGGCGGGAGTCG
CTGCGCGCTGCCTTCGCCCCGTGCCCCGCTCCGCCGCCGCCTCGCGCCGCCCGCCCCGGCTCTGACTGAC
CGCGTTACTCCCACAGGTGAGCGGGCGGGACGGCCCTTCTCCTCCGGGCTGTAATTAGCGCTTGGTTTAA
TGACGGCTTGTTTCTTTTCTGTGGCTGCGTGAAAGCCTTGAGGGGCTCCGGGAGGGCCCTTTGTGCGGGG
GGAGCGGCTCGGGGGGTGCGTGCGTGTGTGTGTGCGTGGGGAGCGCCGCGTGCGGCTCCGCGCTGCCCGG
CGGCTGTGAGCGCTGCGGGCGCGGCGCGGGGCTTTGTGCGCTCCGCAGTGTGCGCGAGGGGAGCGCGGCC
GGGGGCGGTGCCCCGCGGTGCGGGGGGGGCTGCGAGGGGAACAAAGGCTGCGTGCGGGGTGTGTGCGTGG
GGGGGTGAGCAGGGGGTGTGGGCGCGTCGGTCGGGCTGCAACCCCCCCTGCACCCCCCTCCCCGAGTTGC
TGAGCACGGCCCGGCTTCGGGTGCGGGGCTCCGTACGGGGCGTGGCGCGGGGCTCGCCGTGCCGGGCGGG
GGGTGGCGGCAGGTGGGGGTGCCGGGCGGGGCGGGGCCGCCTCGGGCCGGGGAGGGCTCGGGGGAGGGGC
GCGGCGGCCCCCGGAGCGCCGGCGGCTGTCGAGGCGCGGCGAGCCGCAGCCATTGCCTTTTATGGTAATC
GTGCGAGAGGGCGCAGGGACTTCCTTTGTCCCAAATCTGTGCGGAGCCGAAATCTGGGAGGCGCCGCCGC
ACCCCCTCTAGCGGGCGCGGGGCGAAGCGGTGCGGCGCCGGCAGGAAGGAAATGGGCGGGGAGGGCCTTC
GTGCGTCGCCGCGCCGCCGTCCCCTTCTCCCTCTCCAGCCTCGGGGCTGTCCGCGGGGGGACGGCTGCCT
TCGGGGGGGACGGGGCAGGGCGGGGTTCGGCTTCTGGCGTGTGACCGGCGGCTCTAGAGCCTCTGCTAAC
CATGTTCMTGCCYWSTKCTYTKWMYKWCARAGTGAAGAAATTCAATGAAGCGCGGGTAAACGGCGGGAGT
AACTATGACTCTCTTAAGGTCTAGTTACAACTGGACCCCACAGTGGGGCCACTAGGGACAGGATTGGTGA
CAGAAAAGCCCCATGGATCCTTTAAGGAGACCAATAGAAACTGGGCTTGTCGAGACAGAGAAGACTCTTG
CGTTTCTGATAGGCACCTATTGGTCTTACTGACATCCACTTTGCCTTTCTCTCCACAGGTCGATCTGTGT
GTGGACTGCACAACTGGCTGCCTCAAAGGGCTTGCCAACGTGCAGTGTTCTGACCTGCTCAAGAAGTGGC
TGCCGCAACGCTGTGCGACCTTTGCCAGCAAGATCCAGGGCCAGGTGGACAAGATCAAGGGGGCCGGTGG
TGACTAAGCTAGCCCTTAGGCCTCCTCCTTCCTAGTCTCCTGATATTGGGTCTAACCCCCACCCCTAGGT
CAGAGCTCGCTGATCAGCCTCGACTGTGCCTTCTAGTTGCCAGCCATCTGTTGTTTGCCCCTCCCCCGTG
CCTTCCTTGACCCTGGAAGGTGCCACTCCCACTGTCCTTTCCTAATAAAATGAGGAAATTGCATCGCATT
GTCTGAGTAGGTGTCATTCTATTCTGGGGGGTGGGGTGGGGCAGGACAGCAAGGGGGAGGATTGGGAAGA
CAATAGCAGGCATGCTGGGGATGCGGTGGGCTCTATGGCTTCTGAGGCGGAAAGAACCAGCTGGGGCTCG
AGATCCACTAGTTCTAGCCTCGAGGCTAGAGCGGCCGCCACTGGCCGTCGTTTTACAACGTCGTGACTGG
GAAAACCCTGGCGTTACCCAACTTAATCGCCTTGCAGCACATCCCCCTTTCGCCAGCTGGCGTAATAGCG
AAGAGGCCCGCACCGATCGCCCTTCCCAACAGTTGCGCAGCCTGAATGGSSMAYSKR
[124 nt withheld, positions 3628-3751]
C
[91 nt withheld, positions 3753-3843]
A
[49 nt withheld, positions 3845-3893]
CCTTTGACGTTGGAGTCCACGTTCTTT
[37 nt withheld, positions 3921-3957]
ACCCTATCTCGGTCTATTCTTTTGATTTATAAGGGATTTTGCCGATTTCGGCCTATTGGTTAAAAAATGA
GCTGATTTAACAAAAATTTAACGCGAATTTTAACAAAATATTRWYRCWKRCRRYTTCMRTTSGCCWTTYM
GGGGAAATGTGCGCGGAACCCCTATTTGTTTATTTTTCTAAATACATTCAAATATGTATCCGCTCATGAG
ACAATAACCCTGATAAATGCTTCAATAATATTGAAAAAGGAAGAGTATGAGTATTCAACATTTCCGTGTC
GCCCTTATTCCCTTTTTTGCGGCATTTTGCCTTCCTGTTTTTGCTCACCCAGAAACGCTGGTGAAAGTAA
AAGATGCTGAAGATCAGTTGGGTGCACGAGTGGGTTACATCGAACTGGATCTCAACAGCGGTAAGATCCT
TGAGAGTTTTCGCCCCGAAGAACGTTTTCCAATGATGAGCACTTTTAAAGTTCTGCTATGTGGCGCGGTA
TTATCCCGTATTGACGCCGGGCAAGAGCAACTCGGTCGCCGCATACACTATTCTCAGAATGACTTGGTTG
AGTACTCACCAGTCACAGAAAAGCATCTTACGGATGGCATGACAGTAAGAGAATTATGCAGTGCTGCCAT
AACCATGAGTGATAACACTGCGGCCAACTTACTTCTGACAACGATCGGAGGACCGAAGGAGCTAACCGCT
TTTTTGCACAACATGGGGGATCATGTAACTCGCCTTGATCGTTGGGAACCGGAGCTGAATGAAGCCATAC
CAAACGACGAGCGTGACACCACGATGCCTGTAGCAATGGCAACAACGTTGCGCAAACTATTAACTGGCGA
ACTACTTACTCTAGCTTCCCGGCAACAATTAATAGACTGGATGGAGGCGGATAAAGTTGCAGGACCACTT
CTGCGCTCGGCCCTTCCGGCTGGCTGGTTTATTGCTGATAAATCTGGAGCCGGTGAGCGTGGGTCTCGCG
GTATCATTGCAGCACTGGGGCCAGATGGTAAGCCCTCCCGTATCGTAGTTATCTACACGACGGGGAGTCA
GGCAACTATGGATGAACGAAATAGACAGATCGCTGAGATAGGTGCCTCACTGATTAAGCATTGGTAACTG
TCAGACCAAGTTTACTCATATATACTTTAGATTGATTTAAAACTTCATTTTTAATTTAAAAGGATCTAGG
TGAAGATCCTTTTTGATAATCTCATGACCAAAATCCCTTAACGTGAGTTTTCGTTCCACTGAGCGTCAGA
CCCCGTAGAAAAGATCAAAGGAT
